Addgene plasmid #191345: pQmod2E-GG
Purpose: Clostridium expression vector (pBP1 origin, ermR) with drop-out Plac-RFP cassette flanked with BsaI sites
Depositing lab: Andrew Tolonen. Depositing organization: Genoscope, Centre National de Sequencage (CEA). Publication: Tuning of Gene Expression in Clostridium phytofermentans Using Synthetic Promoters and CRISPRi. Rostain W, Zaplana T, Boutard M, Baum C, Tabuteau S, Sanitha M, Ramya M, Guss A, Ettwiller L, Tolonen AC. ACS Synth Biol. 2022 Dec 16;11(12):4077-4088. doi: 10.1021/acssynbio.2c00385. Epub 2022 Nov 25. PubMed 36427328.
Backbone
  Vector backbone: pMTL82241
  Backbone manufacturer: Chain Biotech
  Backbone size w/o insert (bp): 4601
  Total vector size (bp): 5471
  Modifications to backbone: drop-out Plac-RFP cassette flanked with BsaI sites
  Vector type: Bacterial Expression
Growth in bacteria
  Bacterial resistance: Erythromycin, 200 μg/mL
  Growth temperature: 37°C
  Growth strain: DH5alpha
  Copy number: High Copy
Gene/Insert
  Gene/Insert name: Plac-RFP (IPTG-inducible red fluorescent protein)
  Insert size (bp): 1103
  Promoter: Plac
  Cloning method: Restriction Enzyme; 5′ cloning site SacI (not destroyed); 3′ cloning site NheI (not destroyed)
  Sequencing primers: 5′ caggaaacagctatgaccgc; 3′ gctaaggattcagaacggcg
Terms and licenses: Academic/Nonprofit Terms; Industry Terms: Not Available to Industry
How to cite: pQmod2E-GG was a gift from Andrew Tolonen (Addgene plasmid # 191345 ; http://n2t.net/addgene:191345 ; RRID:Addgene_191345)
