[The description below was written by a language model from this plasmid's Addgene catalogue record and pLannotate feature annotations shown in this document.]
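Description:
pQmod2E-GG is an E. coli–Clostridium shuttle expression vector of about 5.5 kb, built on the pMTL82241 modular backbone and designed as a Golden Gate entry vector. For propagation in E. coli it carries a high-copy ColE1/pUC-type origin. Replication in clostridia relies on the pBP1 origin named in the record, which the automated feature table does not annotate; it presumably lies in the large unannotated stretch between the reporter cassette and the resistance gene. Selection in both hosts is by erythromycin, through an erm gene encoding a 23S rRNA methyltransferase that confers macrolide-lincosamide-streptogramin B resistance.

The cloning site is occupied by a roughly 1.1 kb drop-out cassette, inserted between SacI and NheI sites and flanked by BsaI sites. It comprises a CAP binding site, the lac promoter and lac operator driving mRFP1, followed by the rrnB T1 and T7Te terminators. Only a short fragment of lacI is present, so IPTG-responsive repression depends on lac repressor supplied by the host strain. In a BsaI-based Golden Gate reaction the type IIS enzyme excises the whole Plac-RFP unit and replaces it with the assembled parts, so E. coli colonies holding the unmodified vector are red while correct recombinants are non-fluorescent, giving a simple visual screen. A short annotated match to a baculovirus polyadenylation signal is most likely a spurious hit with no function here.

The associated work concerns tuning gene expression in Clostridium phytofermentans with synthetic promoters and CRISPRi, consistent with use of this plasmid as a recipient for assembling promoter and gene combinations for expression in that organism.
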