Features (pLannotate 1.2.2; 10 found; start..end, strand, type, name):
     24..40      +  polyA_signal   OpIE-2 poly(A) signal (fragment): immediate-early gene 2 from the Orgyia pseudotsugata multicapsid nucleopolyhedrovirus; baculovirus polyadenylation signal
    136..223     +  CDS            lacI (fragment): lac repressor; lacI; The lac repressor binds to the lac operator to inhibit transcription in E. coli. This inhibition can be relieved by adding lactose or isopropyl-β-D-thiogalactopyranoside (IPTG).
    236..257     +  protein_bind   CAP binding site: CAP binding activates transcription in the presence of cAMP. E. coli catabolite activator protein
    272..302     +  promoter       lac promoter: promoter for the E. coli lac operon
    310..326     +  protein_bind   lac operator: The lac repressor binds to the lac operator to inhibit transcription in E. coli. This inhibition can be relieved by adding lactose or isopropyl-β-D-thiogalactopyranoside (IPTG). lac repressor encoded by lacI
    362..1036    +  CDS            mRFP1: mRFP1 is a basic (constitutively fluorescent) red fluorescent protein published in 2002, derived from Discosoma sp.. It is reported to be a somewhat slowly-maturing monomer with low acid sensitivity.
   1084..1155    +  terminator     rrnB T1 terminator: transcription terminator T1 from the E. coli rrnB gene
   1171..1198    +  terminator     T7Te terminator: phage T7 early transcription terminator
   3788..4522    +  CDS            erm: ERM_STREE - Experimental evidence at protein level: Swiss-Prot protein existence level 1. This protein produces a dimethylation of the adenine residue at position 2085 in 23S rRNA, resulting in reduced affinity between ribosomes and macrolide-lincosamide-streptogramin B antibiotics. From Streptococcus pneumoniae.
   4679..5267    +  rep_origin     ori: high-copy-number ColE1/pMB1/pBR322/pUC origin of replication
>Addgene plasmid #191345 | pQmod2E-GG | addgene full sequence | sequence record 375202 | Addgene NGS Result
CCTGCAGGATAAAAAAATTGTAGATAAATTTTATAAAATAGTTTTATCTACAATTTTTTTATCAGGAAAC
AGCTATGACCGCGGCCGCTGTATCCATATGACCATGATTACGAATTCGAGCTCAGGATGAGACCTCAATA
CGCAAACCGCCTCTCCCCGCGCGTTGGCCGATTCATTAATGCAGCTGGCACGACAGGTTTCCCGACTGGA
AAGCGGGCAGTGAGCGCAACGCAATTAATGTGAGTTAGCTCACTCATTAGGCACCCCAGGCTTTACACTT
TATGCTTCCGGCTCGTATGTTGTGTGGAATTGTGAGCGGATAACAATTTCACACATACTAGAGAAAGAGG
AGAAATACTAGATGGCTTCCTCCGAAGACGTTATCAAAGAGTTCATGCGTTTCAAAGTTCGTATGGAAGG
TTCCGTTAACGGTCACGAGTTCGAAATCGAAGGTGAAGGTGAAGGTCGTCCGTACGAAGGTACCCAGACC
GCTAAACTGAAAGTTACCAAAGGTGGTCCGCTGCCGTTCGCTTGGGACATCCTGTCCCCGCAGTTCCAGT
ACGGTTCCAAAGCTTACGTTAAACACCCGGCTGACATCCCGGACTACCTGAAACTGTCCTTCCCGGAAGG
TTTCAAATGGGAACGTGTTATGAACTTCGAAGACGGTGGTGTTGTTACCGTTACCCAGGACTCCTCCCTG
CAAGACGGTGAGTTCATCTACAAAGTTAAACTGCGTGGTACCAACTTCCCGTCCGACGGTCCGGTTATGC
AGAAAAAAACCATGGGTTGGGAAGCTTCCACCGAACGTATGTACCCGGAAGACGGTGCTCTGAAAGGTGA
AATCAAAATGCGTCTGAAACTGAAAGACGGTGGTCACTACGACGCTGAAGTTAAAACCACCTACATGGCT
AAAAAACCGGTTCAGCTGCCGGGTGCTTACAAAACCGACATCAAACTGGACATCACCTCCCACAACGAAG
ACTACACCATCGTTGAACAGTACGAACGTGCTGAAGGTCGTCACTCCACCGGTGCTTAATAACGCTGATA
GTGCTAGTGTAGATCGCTACTAGAGCCAGGCATCAAATAAAACGAAAGGCTCAGTCGAAAGACTGGGCCT
TTCGTTTTATCTGTTGTTTGTCGGTGAACGCTCTCTACTAGAGTCACACTGGCTCACCTTCGGGTGGGCC
TTTCTGCGTTATAACTATGGTCTCCCGAATCTTCCGCTAGCATAAAAATAAGAAGCCTGCATTTGCAGGC
TTCTTATTTTTATGGCGCGCCGTTCTGAATCCTTAGCTAATGGTTCAACAGGTAACTATGACGAAGATAG
CACCCTGGATAAGTCTGTAATGGATTCTAAGGCATTTAATGAAGACGTGTATATAAAATGTGCTAATGAA
AAAGAAAATGCGTTAAAAGAGCCTAAAATGAGTTCAAATGGTTTTGAAATTGATTGGTAGTTTAATTTAA
TATATTTTTTCTATTGGCTATCTCGATACCTATAGAATCTTCTGTTCACTTTTGTTTTTGAAATATAAAA
AGGGGCTTTTTAGCCCCTTTTTTTTAAAACTCCGGAGGAGTTTCTTCATTCTTGATACTATACGTAACTA
TTTCGATTTGACTTCATTGTCAATTAAGCTAGTAAAATCAATGGTTAAAAAACAAAAAACTTGCATTTTT
CTACCTAGTAATTTATAATTTTAAGTGTCGAGTTTAAAAGTATAATTTACCAGGAAAGGAGCAAGTTTTT
TAATAAGGAAAAATTTTTCCTTTTAAAATTCTATTTCGTTATATGACTAATTATAATCAAAAAAATGAAA
ATAAACAAGAGGTAAAAACTGCTTTAGAGAAATGTACTGATAAAAAAAGAAAAAATCCTAGATTTACGTC
ATACATAGCACCTTTAACTACTAAGAAAAATATTGAAAGGACTTCCACTTGTGGAGATTATTTGTTTATG
TTGAGTGATGCAGACTTAGAACATTTTAAATTACATAAAGGTAATTTTTGCGGTAATAGATTTTGTCCAA
TGTGTAGTTGGCGACTTGCTTGTAAGGATAGTTTAGAAATATCTATTCTTATGGAGCATTTAAGAAAAGA
AGAAAATAAAGAGTTTATATTTTTAACTCTTACAACTCCAAATGTAAAAAGTTATGATCTTAATTATTCT
ATTAAACAATATAATAAATCTTTTAAAAAATTAATGGAGCGTAAGGAAGTTAAGGATATAACTAAAGGTT
ATATAAGAAAATTAGAAGTAACTTACCAAAAGGAAAAATACATAACAAAGGATTTATGGAAAATAAAAAA
AGATTATTATCAAAAAAAAGGACTTGAAATTGGTGATTTAGAACCTAATTTTGATACTTATAATCCTCAT
TTTCATGTAGTTATTGCAGTTAATAAAAGTTATTTTACAGATAAAAATTATTATATAAATCGAGAAAGAT
GGTTGGAATTATGGAAGTTTGCTACTAAGGATGATTCTATAACTCAAGTTGATGTTAGAAAAGCAAAAAT
TAATGATTATAAAGAGGTTTACGAACTTGCGAAATATTCAGCTAAAGACACTGATTATTTAATATCGAGG
CCAGTATTTGAAATTTTTTATAAAGCATTAAAAGGCAAGCAGGTATTAGTTTTTAGTGGATTTTTTAAAG
ATGCACACAAATTGTACAAGCAAGGAAAACTTGATGTTTATAAAAAGAAAGATGAAATTAAATATGTCTA
TATAGTTTATTATAATTGGTGCAAAAAACAATATGAAAAAACTAGAATAAGGGAACTTACGGAAGATGAA
AAAGAAGAATTAAATCAAGATTTAATAGATGGAATAGAAATAGATTAAAGTGTAACTATACTTTATATAT
ATATGATTAAAAAAATAAAAAACAACAGCCTATTAGGTTGTTGTTTTTTATTTTCTTTATTAATTTTTTT
AATTTTTAGTTTTTAGTTCTTTTTTAAAATAAGTTTCAGCCTCTTTTTCAATATTTTTTAAAGAAGGAGT
ATTTGCATGAATTGCCTTTTTTCTAACAGACTTAGGAAATATTTTAACAGTATCTTCTTGCGCCGGTGAT
TTTGGAACTTCATAACTTACTAATTTATAATTATTATTTTCTTTTTTAATTGTAACAGTTGCAAAAGAAG
CTGAACCTGTTCCTTCAACTAGTTTATCATCTTCAATATAATATTCTTGACCTATATAGTATAAATATAT
TTTTATTATATTTTTACTTTTTTCTGAATCTATTATTTTATAATCATAAAAAGTTTTACCACCAAAAGAA
GGTTGTACTCCTTCTGGTCCAACATATTTTTTTACTATATTATCTAAATAATTTTTGGGAACTGGTGTTG
TAATTTGATTAATCGAACAACCAGTTATACTTAAAGGAATTATAACTATAAAAATATATAGGATTATCTT
TTTAAATTTCATTATTGGCCTCCTTTTTATTAAATTTATGTTACCATAAAAAGGACATAACGGGAATATG
TAGAATATTTTTAATGTAGACAAAATTTTACATAAATATAAAGAAAGGAAGTGTTTGTTTAAATTTTATA
GCAAACTATCAAAAATTAGGGGGATAAAAATTTATGAAAAAAAGGTTTTCGATGTTATTTTTATGTTTAA
CTTTAATAGTTTGTGGTTTATTTACAAATTCGGCCGGCCGAAGCAAACTTAAGAGTGTGTTGATAGTGCA
GTATCTTAAAATTTTGTATAATAGGAATTGAAGTTAAATTAGATGCTAAAAATTTGTAATTAAGAAGGAG
TGATTACATGAACAAAAATATAAAATATTCTCAAAACTTTTTAACGAGTGAAAAAGTACTCAACCAAATA
ATAAAACAATTGAATTTAAAAGAAACCGATACCGTTTACGAAATTGGAACAGGTAAAGGGCATTTAACGA
CGAAACTGGCTAAAATAAGTAAACAGGTAACGTCTATTGAATTAGACAGTCATCTATTCAACTTATCGTC
AGAAAAATTAAAACTGAATACTCGTGTCACTTTAATTCACCAAGATATTCTACAGTTTCAATTCCCTAAC
AAACAGAGGTATAAAATTGTTGGGAGTATTCCTTACCATTTAAGCACACAAATTATTAAAAAAGTGGTTT
TTGAAAGCCATGCGTCTGACATCTATCTGATTGTTGAAGAAGGATTCTACAAGCGTACCTTGGATATTCA
CCGAACACTAGGGTTGCTCTTGCACACTCAAGTCTCGATTCAGCAATTGCTTAAGCTGCCAGCGGAATGC
TTTCATCCTAAACCAAAAGTAAACAGTGTCTTAATAAAACTTACCCGCCATACCACAGATGTTCCAGATA
AATATTGGAAGCTATATACGTACTTTGTTTCAAAATGGGTCAATCGAGAATATCGTCAACTGTTTACTAA
AAATCAGTTTCATCAAGCAATGAAACACGCCAAAGTAAACAATTTAAGTACCGTTACTTATGAGCAAGTA
TTGTCTATTTTTAATAGTTATCTATTATTTAACGGGAGGAAATAATTCTATGAGTCGCTTTTGTAAATTT
GGAAAGTTACACGTTACTAAAGGGAATGTGTTTAAACTCCTTTTTGATAATCTCATGACCAAAATCCCTT
AACGTGAGTTTTCGTTCCACTGAGCGTCAGACCCCGTAGAAAAGATCAAAGGATCTTCTTGAGATCCTTT
TTTTCTGCGCGTAATCTGCTGCTTGCAAACAAAAAAACCACCGCTACCAGCGGTGGTTTGTTTGCCGGAT
CAAGAGCTACCAACTCTTTTTCCGAAGGTAACTGGCTTCAGCAGAGCGCAGATACCAAATACTGTTCTTC
TAGTGTAGCCGTAGTTAGGCCACCACTTCAAGAACTCTGTAGCACCGCCTACATACCTCGCTCTGCTAAT
CCTGTTACCAGTGGCTGCTGCCAGTGGCGATAAGTCGTGTCTTACCGGGTTGGACTCAAGACGATAGTTA
CCGGATAAGGCGCAGCGGTCGGGCTGAACGGGGGGTTCGTGCACACAGCCCAGCTTGGAGCGAACGACCT
ACACCGAACTGAGATACCTACAGCGTGAGCTATGAGAAAGCGCCACGCTTCCCGAAGGGAGAAAGGCGGA
CAGGTATCCGGTAAGCGGCAGGGTCGGAACAGGAGAGCGCACGAGGGAGCTTCCAGGGGGAAACGCCTGG
TATCTTTATAGTCCTGTCGGGTTTCGCCACCTCTGACTTGAGCGTCGATTTTTGTGATGCTCGTCAGGGG
GGCGGAGCCTATGGAAAAACGCCAGCAACGCGGCCTTTTTACGGTTCCTGGCCTTTTGCTGGCCTTTTGC
TCACATGTTCTTTCCTGCGTTATCCCCTGATTCTGTGGATAACCGTATTACCGCCTTTGAGTGAGCTGAT
ACCGCTCGCCGCAGCCGAACGACCGAGCGCAGCGAGTCAGTGAGCGAGGAAGCGGAAGAGCGCCCAATAC
GCAGGGCCC
